Addgene plasmid #55870: mRuby-LC-Myosin-C-10
Purpose: Localization: Light Chain Myosin, Excitation: 558, Emission: 605
Depositing lab: Michael Davidson. Depositing organization: Florida State University, Tallahassee.
Backbone
  Vector backbone: mRuby-C1
  Backbone size w/o insert (bp): 4750
  Vector type: Mammalian Expression
  Selectable markers: Neomycin (select with G418)
Growth in bacteria
  Bacterial resistance: Kanamycin, 50 μg/mL
  Growth temperature: 37°C
  Growth strain: DH5alpha
  Copy number: High Copy
Gene/Insert
  Gene/Insert name: LC-Myosin (alt name: NM_172118.1)
  Species: M. musculus (mouse)
  Promoter: CMV
  Tag / fusion protein: mRuby (N terminal on backbone)
  Cloning method: Unknown
  Sequencing primers: 5′ CMV-F; 3′ SV40pA-R
Terms and licenses: Academic/Nonprofit Terms; Industry Terms
Depositor comments: . Excitation = 558; Emission = 605
How to cite: mRuby-LC-Myosin-C-10 was a gift from Michael Davidson (Addgene plasmid # 55870 ; http://n2t.net/addgene:55870 ; RRID:Addgene_55870)
