[The description below was written by a language model from this plasmid's Addgene catalogue record and pLannotate feature annotations shown in this document.]
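Description:
mRuby-LC-Myosin-C-10 is a mammalian expression plasmid built on the mRuby-C1 backbone, a C1-type fluorescent protein fusion vector. It is maintained in E. coli at high copy through a ColE1/pUC-type origin and selected with kanamycin. An f1 origin is also present. A single NeoR/KanR (aminoglycoside phosphotransferase) gene serves both hosts: the bacterial bla promoter drives it for kanamycin resistance, and the SV40 enhancer/early promoter drives it in mammalian cells for G418 selection, with an HSV TK polyadenylation signal downstream. The sequenced record is 5,184 nt. The short RSF ori, large T antigen, ble and bGH poly(A) fragments in the annotation are partial matches and probably do not represent functional elements.

The payload is a fusion of the red fluorescent protein mRuby to mouse myosin regulatory light chain, annotated as Myl9, which regulates smooth muscle and nonmuscle contractile activity through its phosphorylation. Expression is driven by the human CMV immediate early enhancer and promoter and terminated by the SV40 poly(A) signal. The mRuby coding sequence lies upstream, followed by a short stretch of residual multiple cloning site that acts as a linker, and then the Myl9 open reading frame, so the fluorescent tag sits at the N terminus of the light chain. The "C-10" in the name presumably refers to the C-series vector and linker length, though the record does not explain it.

The stated purpose is localization: labelling light chain myosin in transfected mammalian cells for fluorescence imaging, with excitation at 558 nm and emission at 605 nm. The cloning method is not recorded.
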