Features (pLannotate 1.2.2; 16 found; start..end, strand, type, name):
      1..44      +  rep_origin     RSF ori (fragment): Plasmids containing the RSF 1030 origin of replication can be propagated in E. coli cells that contain additional plasmids with compatible origins.
    112..415     +  enhancer       CMV enhancer: human cytomegalovirus immediate early enhancer
    416..619     +  promoter       CMV promoter: human cytomegalovirus (CMV) immediate early promoter
    664..1344    +  CDS            mRuby: mRuby is a basic (constitutively fluorescent) red fluorescent protein published in 2009, derived from Entacmaea quadricolor. It has low acid sensitivity.
   1345..1375    +  misc_feature   MCS (fragment): multiple cloning site
   1375..1890    +  CDS            Myl9: MYL9_MOUSE - Also known as Myrl2. Experimental evidence at protein level: Swiss-Prot protein existence level 1. Myosin regulatory subunit that plays an important role in regulation of both smooth muscle and nonmuscle cell contractile activity via its phosphorylation. Implicated in cytokinesis, receptor capping, and cell locomotion (By similarity). In myoblasts, regulates PIEZO1-dependent cortical actomyosin assembly involved in myotube formation (PubMed:29799007). From Mus musculus (Mouse).
   1916..2000    +  CDS            large T antigen (fragment): large T antigen from SV40 (simian virus 40)
   2023..2144    +  polyA_signal   SV40 poly(A) signal: SV40 polyadenylation signal
   2178..2606    -  rep_origin     f1 ori (sequence partly withheld): f1 bacteriophage origin of replication; arrow indicates direction of (+) strand synthesis
   2633..2737    +  promoter       AmpR promoter: bla
   2739..3096    +  promoter       SV40 promoter: SV40 enhancer and early promoter
   3131..3925    +  CDS            NeoR/KanR: aminoglycoside phosphotransferase from Tn5; aph(3')-II (or nptII); confers resistance to neomycin, kanamycin, and G418 (Geneticin®)
   3946..4098    +  CDS            ble (fragment): BLE_KLEPN - Experimental evidence at protein level: Swiss-Prot protein existence level 1. Binding protein with a strong affinity to the bleomycin family of antibiotics. Binds to CL990; an antimitotic-antibiotic compound. From Klebsiella pneumoniae.
   4157..4204    +  polyA_signal   HSV TK poly(A) signal: herpes simplex virus thymidine kinase polyadenylation signal (Cole and Stacy, 1985)
   4295..4311    -  polyA_signal   bGH poly(A) signal (fragment): bovine growth hormone polyadenylation signal
   4533..5121    +  rep_origin     ori: high-copy-number ColE1/pMB1/pBR322/pUC origin of replication
>Addgene plasmid #55870 | mRuby-LC-Myosin-C-10 | addgene full sequence | sequence record 266826 | Addgene NGS Result
TTTCCTGCGTTATCCCCTGATTCTGTGGATAACCGTATTACCGCCATGCATTAGTTATTAATAGTAATCA
ATTACGGGGTCATTAGTTCATAGCCCATATATGGAGTTCCGCGTTACATAACTTACGGTAAATGGCCCGC
CTGGCTGACCGCCCAACGACCCCCGCCCATTGACGTCAATAATGACGTATGTTCCCATAGTAACGCCAAT
AGGGACTTTCCATTGACGTCAATGGGTGGAGTATTTACGGTAAACTGCCCACTTGGCAGTACATCAAGTG
TATCATATGCCAAGTACGCCCCCTATTGACGTCAATGACGGTAAATGGCCCGCCTGGCATTATGCCCAGT
ACATGACCTTATGGGACTTTCCTACTTGGCAGTACATCTACGTATTAGTCATCGCTATTACCATGGTGAT
GCGGTTTTGGCAGTACATCAATGGGCGTGGATAGCGGTTTGACTCACGGGGATTTCCAAGTCTCCACCCC
ATTGACGTCAATGGGAGTTTGTTTTGGCACCAAAATCAACGGGACTTTCCAAAATGTCGTAACAACTCCG
CCCCATTGACGCAAATGGGCGGTAGGCGTGTACGGTGGGAGGTCTATATAAGCAGAGCTGGTTTAGTGAA
CCGTCAGATCCGCTAGCGCTACCGGTCGCCACCATGAACAGCCTGATCAAAGAAAACATGCGGATGAAGG
TGGTGCTGGAAGGCAGCGTGAACGGCCACCAGTTCAAGTGCACCGGCGAGGGCGAGGGCAACCCCTACAT
GGGCACCCAGACCATGCGGATCAAAGTGATCGAGGGCGGACCTCTGCCCTTCGCCTTCGACATCCTGGCC
ACATCCTTCATGTACGGCAGCCGGACCTTCATCAAGTACCCCAAGGGCATCCCCGATTTCTTCAAGCAGA
GCTTCCCCGAGGGCTTCACCTGGGAGAGAGTGACCAGATACGAGGACGGCGGCGTGATCACCGTGATGCA
GGACACCAGCCTGGAAGATGGCTGCCTGGTGTACCATGCCCAGGTCAGGGGCGTGAATTTTCCCAGCAAC
GGCGCCGTGATGCAGAAGAAAACCAAGGGCTGGGAGCCCAACACCGAGATGATGTACCCCGCTGACGGCG
GACTGAGAGGCTACACCCACATGGCCCTGAAGGTGGACGGCGGAGGGCACCTGAGCTGCAGCTTCGTGAC
CACCTACCGATCCAAGAAAACCGTGGGCAACATCAAGATGCCCGGCATCCACGCCGTGGACCACCGGCTG
GAAAGGCTGGAAGAGTCCGACAACGAGATGTTCGTGGTGCAGCGGGAGCACGCCGTGGCCAAGTTCGCCG
GCCTGGGCGGAGGGTCCGGACTCAGATCTCGAGCTCAAGCTTCGATGTCGAGCAAGAGAGCCAAGGCCAA
GACCACCAAGAAGAGGCCCCAGAGGGCTACGTCCAATGTCTTCGCCATGTTTGACCAGTCCCAGATCCAG
GAGTTTAAGGAGGCCTTCAACATGATTGATCAGAACCGCGATGGCTTCATTGATAAGGAGGACCTGCACG
ACATGTTGGCCTCTCTGGGGAAGAACCCCACAGACGAGTACCTGGAGGGCATGATGAACGAGGCGCCAGG
GCCCATCAACTTCACCATGTTCCTCACAATGTTTGGGGAGAAGCTGAACGGCACAGACCCCGAGGATGTG
ATCCGCAATGCCTTTGCCTGCTTTGATGAGGAGGCCTCAGGCTTCATCCACGAGGACCACCTGAGGGAGC
TGCTCACCACCATGGGCGACCGATTCACGGATGAGGAGGTGGACGAGATGTACCGCGAGGCACCCATTGA
TAAGAAGGGCAACTTCAACTACGTGGAGTTCACTCGCATCCTCAAACACGGCGCCAAGGACAAGGACGAC
TAAGGATCCACCGGATCTAGATAACTGATCATAATCAGCCATACCACATTTGTAGAGGTTTTACTTGCTT
TAAAAAACCTCCCACACCTCCCCCTGAACCTGAAACATAAAATGAATGCAATTGTTGTTGTTAACTTGTT
TATTGCAGCTTATAATGGTTACAAATAAAGCAATAGCATCACAAATTTCACAAATAAAGCATTTTTTTCA
CTGCATTCTAGTTGTGGTTTGTCCAAACTCATCAATGTATCTTAAGGCGTAAATTGTAAGCGTTAATATT
TTGTTAAAATTCGCGTTAAATTTTTGTTAAATCAGCTCATTTTTTAACCAATAGGCCGAAATCGGCAAAA
TCCCTTATAAATCAAAAGAATAGACCGAGATAGGGT
[37 nt withheld, positions 2277-2313]
AAAGAACGTGGACTCCAACGTCAAAGG
[49 nt withheld, positions 2341-2389]
T
[91 nt withheld, positions 2391-2481]
G
[124 nt withheld, positions 2483-2606]
CAGGTGGCACTTTTCGGGGAAATGTGCGCGGAACCCCTATTTGTTTATTTTTCTAAATACATTCAAATAT
GTATCCGCTCATGAGACAATAACCCTGATAAATGCTTCAATAATATTGAAAAAGGAAGAGTCCTGAGGCG
GAAAGAACCAGCTGTGGAATGTGTGTCAGTTAGGGTGTGGAAAGTCCCCAGGCTCCCCAGCAGGCAGAAG
TATGCAAAGCATGCATCTCAATTAGTCAGCAACCAGGTGTGGAAAGTCCCCAGGCTCCCCAGCAGGCAGA
AGTATGCAAAGCATGCATCTCAATTAGTCAGCAACCATAGTCCCGCCCCTAACTCCGCCCATCCCGCCCC
TAACTCCGCCCAGTTCCGCCCATTCTCCGCCCCATGGCTGACTAATTTTTTTTATTTATGCAGAGGCCGA
GGCCGCCTCGGCCTCTGAGCTATTCCAGAAGTAGTGAGGAGGCTTTTTTGGAGGCCTAGGCTTTTGCAAA
GATCGATCAAGAGACAGGATGAGGATCGTTTCGCATGATTGAACAAGATGGATTGCACGCAGGTTCTCCG
GCCGCTTGGGTGGAGAGGCTATTCGGCTATGACTGGGCACAACAGACAATCGGCTGCTCTGATGCCGCCG
TGTTCCGGCTGTCAGCGCAGGGGCGCCCGGTTCTTTTTGTCAAGACCGACCTGTCCGGTGCCCTGAATGA
ACTGCAAGACGAGGCAGCGCGGCTATCGTGGCTGGCCACGACGGGCGTTCCTTGCGCAGCTGTGCTCGAC
GTTGTCACTGAAGCGGGAAGGGACTGGCTGCTATTGGGCGAAGTGCCGGGGCAGGATCTCCTGTCATCTC
ACCTTGCTCCTGCCGAGAAAGTATCCATCATGGCTGATGCAATGCGGCGGCTGCATACGCTTGATCCGGC
TACCTGCCCATTCGACCACCAAGCGAAACATCGCATCGAGCGAGCACGTACTCGGATGGAAGCCGGTCTT
GTCGATCAGGATGATCTGGACGAAGAGCATCAGGGGCTCGCGCCAGCCGAACTGTTCGCCAGGCTCAAGG
CGAGCATGCCCGACGGCGAGGATCTCGTCGTGACCCATGGCGATGCCTGCTTGCCGAATATCATGGTGGA
AAATGGCCGCTTTTCTGGATTCATCGACTGTGGCCGGCTGGGTGTGGCGGACCGCTATCAGGACATAGCG
TTGGCTACCCGTGATATTGCTGAAGAGCTTGGCGGCGAATGGGCTGACCGCTTCCTCGTGCTTTACGGTA
TCGCCGCTCCCGATTCGCAGCGCATCGCCTTCTATCGCCTTCTTGACGAGTTCTTCTGAGCGGGACTCTG
GGGTTCGAAATGACCGACCAAGCGACGCCCAACCTGCCATCACGAGATTTCGATTCCACCGCCGCCTTCT
ATGAAAGGTTGGGCTTCGGAATCGTTTTCCGGGACGCCGGCTGGATGATCCTCCAGCGCGGGGATCTCAT
GCTGGAGTTCTTCGCCCACCCTAGGGGGAGGCTAACTGAAACACGGAAGGAGACAATACCGGAAGGAACC
CGCGCTATGACGGCAATAAAAAGACAGAATAAAACGCACGGTGTTGGGTCGTTTGTTCATAAACGCGGGG
TTCGGTCCCAGGGCTGGCACTCTGTCGATACCCCACCGAGACCCCATTGGGGCCAATACGCCCGCGTTTC
TTCCTTTTCCCCACCCCACCCCCCAAGTTCGGGTGAAGGCCCAGGGCTCGCAGCCAACGTCGGGGCGGCA
GGCCCTGCCATAGCCTCAGGTTACTCATATATACTTTAGATTGATTTAAAACTTCATTTTTAATTTAAAA
GGATCTAGGTGAAGATCCTTTTTGATAATCTCATGACCAAAATCCCTTAACGTGAGTTTTCGTTCCACTG
AGCGTCAGACCCCGTAGAAAAGATCAAAGGATCTTCTTGAGATCCTTTTTTTCTGCGCGTAATCTGCTGC
TTGCAAACAAAAAAACCACCGCTACCAGCGGTGGTTTGTTTGCCGGATCAAGAGCTACCAACTCTTTTTC
CGAAGGTAACTGGCTTCAGCAGAGCGCAGATACCAAATACTGTTCTTCTAGTGTAGCCGTAGTTAGGCCA
CCACTTCAAGAACTCTGTAGCACCGCCTACATACCTCGCTCTGCTAATCCTGTTACCAGTGGCTGCTGCC
AGTGGCGATAAGTCGTGTCTTACCGGGTTGGACTCAAGACGATAGTTACCGGATAAGGCGCAGCGGTCGG
GCTGAACGGGGGGTTCGTGCACACAGCCCAGCTTGGAGCGAACGACCTACACCGAACTGAGATACCTACA
GCGTGAGCTATGAGAAAGCGCCACGCTTCCCGAAGGGAGAAAGGCGGACAGGTATCCGGTAAGCGGCAGG
GTCGGAACAGGAGAGCGCACGAGGGAGCTTCCAGGGGGAAACGCCTGGTATCTTTATAGTCCTGTCGGGT
TTCGCCACCTCTGACTTGAGCGTCGATTTTTGTGATGCTCGTCAGGGGGGCGGAGCCTATGGAAAAACGC
CAGCAACGCGGCCTTTTTACGGTTCCTGGCCTTTTGCTGGCCTTTTGCTCACATGTTC
