>Addgene plasmid #55870 | mRuby-LC-Myosin-C-10 | depositor partial sequence | sequence record 86776 | insert sequence
GACGTCAGATCCGCTAGCGCTACCGGTCGCCACCATGAACAGCCTGATCAAAGAAAACATGCGGATGAAG
GTGGTGCTGGAAGGCAGCGTGAACGGCCACCAGTTCAAGTGCACCGGCGAGGGCGAGGGCAACCCCTACA
TGGGCACCCAGACCATGCGGATCAAAGTGATCGAGGGCGGACCTCTGCCCTTCGCCTTCGACATCCTGGC
CACATCCTTCATGTACGGCAGCCGGACCTTCATCAAGTACCCCAAGGGCATCCCCGATTTCTTCAAGCAG
AGCTTCCCCGAGGGCTTCACCTGGGAGAGAGTGACCAGATACGAGGACGGCGGCGTGATCACCGTGATGC
AGGACACCAGCCTGGAAGATGGCTGCCTGGTGTACCATGCCCAGGTCAGGGGCGTGAATTTTCCCAGCAA
CGGCGCCGTGATGCAGAAGAAAACCAAGGGCTGGGAGCCCAACACCGAGATGATGTACCCCGCTGACGGC
GGACTGAGAGGCTACACCCACATGGCCCTGAAGGTGGACGGCGGAGGGCACCTGAGCTGCAGCTTCGTGA
CCACCTACCGATCCAAGAAAACCGTGGGCAACATCAAGATGCCCGGCATCCACGCCGTGGACCACCGGCT
GGAAAGGCTGGAAGAGTCCGACAACGAGATGTTCGTGGTGCAGCGGGAGCACGCCGTGGCCAAGTTCGCC
GGCCTGGGCGGAGGGTCCGGACTCAGATCTCGAGCTCAAGCTTCGATGTCGAGCAAGAGAGCCAAGGCCA
AGACCACCAAGAAGAGGCCCCAGAGGGCTACGTCCAATGTCTTCGCCATGTTTGACCAGTCCCAGATCCA
GGAGTTTAAGGAGGCCTTCAACATGATTGATCAGAACCGCGATGGCTTCATTGATAAGGAGGACCTGCAC
GACATGTTGGCCTCTCTGGGGAAGAACCCCACAGACGAGTACCTGGAGGGCATGATGAACGAGGCGCCAG
GGCCCATCAACTTCACCATGTTCCTCACAATGTTTGGGGAGAAGCTGAACGGCACAGACCCCGAGGATGT
GATCCGCAATGCCTTTGCCTGCTTTGATGAGGAGGCCTCAGGCTTCATCCACGAGGACCACCTGAGGGAG
CTGCTCACCACCATGGGCGACCGATTCACGGATGAGGAGGTGGACGAGATGTACCGCGAGGCACCCATTG
ATAAGAAGGGCAACTTCAACTACGTGGAGTTCACTCGCATCCTCAAACACGGCGCCAAGGACAAGGACGA
CTAAGGATCCACCGGATCTAGATAACTGATCATAATCAGCCATACCACATT
